Addgene plasmid #78173: pET His10 TEV LIC cloning vector (2B-T-10)
Purpose: (Empty Backbone)
Depositing lab: Scott Gradia. Depositing organization: University of California, Berkeley.
Backbone
  Vector backbone: pET
  Backbone size (bp): 4798
  Vector type: Bacterial Expression
  Promoter: T7
  Tag / fusion protein: 10xHis (N terminal on backbone); TEV cleavage site (N terminal on backbone)
Growth in bacteria
  Bacterial resistance: Ampicillin, 100 μg/mL
  Growth temperature: 37°C
  Growth strain: DH5alpha
  Copy number: Low Copy
Gene/Insert
  Cloning method: Ligation Independent Cloning
  Sequencing primers: 5′ T7 forward; 3′ T7 reverse
Terms and licenses: Academic/Nonprofit Terms; Industry Terms: Not Available to Industry
How to cite: pET His10 TEV LIC cloning vector (2B-T-10) was a gift from Scott Gradia (Addgene plasmid # 78173 ; http://n2t.net/addgene:78173 ; RRID:Addgene_78173)
