[The description below was written by a language model from this plasmid's Addgene catalogue record and pLannotate feature annotations shown in this document.]
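Description:
pET His10 TEV LIC cloning vector (2B-T-10) is an empty pET-family backbone of 4,798 bp for expressing recombinant proteins in E. coli. It replicates from a ColE1/pMB1-type origin. The adjacent rop gene and the bom mobility region from pBR322 are retained, which fits the catalogue's low-copy designation. Selection is with ampicillin, through a β-lactamase gene driven by its own bla promoter. The annotation also finds two fragments of the tetracycline efflux gene and the tet promoter flanking the expression region. These appear to be non-functional remnants of the pBR322 ancestry, interrupted by the expression cassette, and tetracycline is not listed as a selection. A short predicted E. coli open reading frame next to rop is likewise backbone carry-over.

The expression cassette consists of a T7 promoter, the efficient ribosome binding site from phage T7 gene 10, an N-terminal 10xHis affinity tag, a TEV protease recognition site (annotated as a partial match), and a T7 terminator. Genes of interest are inserted downstream of the TEV site by ligation-independent cloning, so the product carries a decahistidine tag that can be used for metal-affinity purification and then removed with TEV protease. A short match to a gene 10-derived solubility tag just upstream of the terminator is probably residual pET sequence rather than a functional fusion partner. No lac operator or lacI gene appears in the feature table. Transcription depends on T7 RNA polymerase, so expression needs a host strain that supplies it. The record names only a standard cloning strain for propagation. No insert is present, and T7 forward and reverse primers are listed for sequencing cloned inserts.
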