Features (pLannotate 1.2.2; 15 found; start..end, strand, type, name):
    104..208     +  promoter       AmpR promoter: bla
    209..1069    +  CDS            AmpR: β-lactamase; bla; confers resistance to ampicillin, carbenicillin, and related antibiotics
   1240..1828    +  rep_origin     ori: high-copy-number ColE1/pMB1/pBR322/pUC origin of replication
   2014..2156    -  misc_feature   bom: basis of mobility region from pBR322
   2258..2449    -  CDS            rop: Rop protein, which maintains plasmids at low copy number; rop
   2466..2846    +  CDS            YPB1_ECOLX: Protein predicted: Swiss-Prot protein existence level 4. From Escherichia coli.
   3088..3988    -  CDS            TcR (fragment): tetracycline efflux protein; tet; confers resistance to tetracycline
   4010..4028    +  promoter       T7 promoter: promoter for bacteriophage T7 RNA polymerase
   4117..4139    +  RBS            RBS: efficient ribosome binding site from bacteriophage T7 gene 10 (Olins and Rangwala, 1989)
   4159..4188    +  CDS            10xHis: 10xHis affinity tag
   4189..4205    +  CDS            TEV site (fragment): tobacco etch virus (TEV) protease recognition and cleavage site
   4291..4340    +  CDS            SET1 (fragment): solubility-enhancement tag derived from T7 phage gene 10B
   4348..4395    +  terminator     T7 terminator: transcription terminator for bacteriophage T7 RNA polymerase
   4421..4713    -  CDS            TcR (fragment): tetracycline efflux protein; tet; confers resistance to tetracycline
   4761..4789    -  promoter       tet promoter: E. coli promoter for tetracycline efflux protein gene
>Addgene plasmid #78173 | pET His10 TEV LIC cloning vector (2B-T-10) | depositor full sequence | sequence record 145747 | pET His10 TEV LIC cloning vector (2B-T-10) sequence 4798 bps
TTCTTGAAGACGAAAGGGCCTCGTGATACGCCTATTTTTATAGGTTAATGTCATGATAATAATGGTTTCT
TAGACGTCAGGTGGCACTTTTCGGGGAAATGTGCGCGGAACCCCTATTTGTTTATTTTTCTAAATACATT
CAAATATGTATCCGCTCATGAGACAATAACCCTGATAAATGCTTCAATAACATTGAAAAAGGAAGAGTAT
GAGTATTCAACATTTCCGTGTCGCCCTTATTCCCTTTTTTGCGGCATTTTGCCTTCCTGTTTTTGCTCAC
CCAGAAACGCTGGTGAAAGTAAAAGATGCTGAAGATCAGTTGGGTGCACGAGTGGGTTACATCGAACTGG
ATCTCAACAGCGGTAAGATCCTTGAGAGTTTTCGCCCCGAAGAACGTTTTCCAATGATGAGCACTTTTAA
AGTTCTGCTATGTGGCGCGGTATTATCCCGTGTTGACGCCGGGCAAGAGCAACTCGGTCGCCGCATACAC
TATTCTCAGAATGACTTGGTTGAGTACTCACCAGTCACAGAAAAGCATCTTACGGATGGCATGACAGTAA
GAGAATTATGCAGTGCTGCCATAACCATGAGTGATAACACTGCGGCCAACTTACTTCTGACAACGATCGG
AGGACCGAAGGAGCTAACCGCTTTTTTGCACAACATGGGGGATCATGTAACTCGCCTTGATCGTTGGGAA
CCGGAGCTGAATGAAGCCATACCAAACGACGAGCGTGACACCACGATGCCTGCAGCAATGGCAACAACGT
TGCGCAAACTATTAACTGGCGAACTACTTACTCTAGCTTCCCGGCAACAATTAATAGACTGGATGGAGGC
GGATAAAGTTGCAGGACCACTTCTGCGCTCGGCCCTTCCGGCTGGCTGGTTTATTGCTGATAAATCTGGA
GCCGGTGAGCGTGGGTCTCGCGGTATCATTGCAGCACTGGGGCCAGATGGTAAGCCCTCCCGTATCGTAG
TTATCTACACGACGGGGAGTCAGGCAACTATGGATGAACGAAATAGACAGATCGCTGAGATAGGTGCCTC
ACTGATTAAGCATTGGTAACTGTCAGACCAAGTTTACTCATATATACTTTAGATTGATTTAAAACTTCAT
TTTTAATTTAAAAGGATCTAGGTGAAGATCCTTTTTGATAATCTCATGACCAAAATCCCTTAACGTGAGT
TTTCGTTCCACTGAGCGTCAGACCCCGTAGAAAAGATCAAAGGATCTTCTTGAGATCCTTTTTTTCTGCG
CGTAATCTGCTGCTTGCAAACAAAAAAACCACCGCTACCAGCGGTGGTTTGTTTGCCGGATCAAGAGCTA
CCAACTCTTTTTCCGAAGGTAACTGGCTTCAGCAGAGCGCAGATACCAAATACTGTCCTTCTAGTGTAGC
CGTAGTTAGGCCACCACTTCAAGAACTCTGTAGCACCGCCTACATACCTCGCTCTGCTAATCCTGTTACC
AGTGGCTGCTGCCAGTGGCGATAAGTCGTGTCTTACCGGGTTGGACTCAAGACGATAGTTACCGGATAAG
GCGCAGCGGTCGGGCTGAACGGGGGGTTCGTGCACACAGCCCAGCTTGGAGCGAACGACCTACACCGAAC
TGAGATACCTACAGCGTGAGCTATGAGAAAGCGCCACGCTTCCCGAAGGGAGAAAGGCGGACAGGTATCC
GGTAAGCGGCAGGGTCGGAACAGGAGAGCGCACGAGGGAGCTTCCAGGGGGAAACGCCTGGTATCTTTAT
AGTCCTGTCGGGTTTCGCCACCTCTGACTTGAGCGTCGATTTTTGTGATGCTCGTCAGGGGGGCGGAGCC
TATGGAAAAACGCCAGCAACGCGGCCTTTTTACGGTTCCTGGCCTTTTGCTGGCCTTTTGCTCACATGTT
CTTTCCTGCGTTATCCCCTGATTCTGTGGATAACCGTATTACCGCCTTTGAGTGAGCTGATACCGCTCGC
CGCAGCCGAACGACCGAGCGCAGCGAGTCAGTGAGCGAGGAAGCGGAAGAGCGCCTGATGCGGTATTTTC
TCCTTACGCATCTGTGCGGTATTTCACACCGCATATATGGTGCACTCTCAGTACAATCTGCTCTGATGCC
GCATAGTTAAGCCAGTATACACTCCGCTATCGCTACGTGACTGGGTCATGGCTGCGCCCCGACACCCGCC
AACACCCGCTGACGCGCCCTGACGGGCTTGTCTGCTCCCGGCATCCGCTTACAGACAAGCTGTGACCGTC
TCCGGGAGCTGCATGTGTCAGAGGTTTTCACCGTCATCACCGAAACGCGCGAGGCAGCTGCGGTAAAGCT
CATCAGCGTGGTCGTGAAGCGATTCACAGATGTCTGCCTGTTCATCCGCGTCCAGCTCGTTGAGTTTCTC
CAGAAGCGTTAATGTCTGGCTTCTGATAAAGCGGGCCATGTTAAGGGCGGTTTTTTCCTGTTTGGTCACT
GATGCCTCCGTGTAAGGGGGATTTCTGTTCATGGGGGTAATGATACCGATGAAACGAGAGAGGATGCTCA
CGATACGGGTTACTGATGATGAACATGCCCGGTTACTGGAACGTTGTGAGGGTAAACAACTGGCGGTATG
GATGCGGCGGGACCAGAGAAAAATCACTCAGGGTCAATGCCAGCGCTTCGTTAATACAGATGTAGGTGTT
CCACAGGGTAGCCAGCAGCATCCTGCGATGCAGATCCGGAACATAATGGTGCAGGGCGCTGACTTCCGCG
TTTCCAGACTTTACGAAACACGGAAACCGAAGACCATTCATGTTGTTGCTCAGGTCGCAGACGTTTTGCA
GCAGCAGTCGCTTCACGTTCGCTCGCGTATCGGTGATTCATTCTGCTAACCAGTAAGGCAACCCCGCCAG
CCTAGCCGGGTCCTCAACGACAGGAGCACGATCATGCGCACCCGTGGCCAGGACCCAACGCTGCCCGAGA
TGCGCCGCGTGCGGCTGCTGGAGATGGCGGACGCGATGGATATGTTCTGCCAAGGGTTGGTTTGCGCATT
CACAGTTCTCCGCAAGAATTGATTGGCTCCAATTCTTGGAGTGGTGAATCCGTTAGCGAGGTGCCGCCGG
CTTCCATTCAGGTCGAGGTGGCCCGGCTCCATGCACCGCGACGCAACGCGGGGAGGCAGACAAGGTATAG
GGCGGCGCCTACAATCCATGCCAACCCGTTCCATGTGCTCGCCGAGGCGGCATAAATCGCCGTGACGATC
AGCGGTCCAGTGATCGAAGTTAGGCTGGTAAGAGCCGCGAGCGATCCTTGAAGCTGTCCCTGATGGTCGT
CATCTACCTGCCTGGACAGCATGGCCTGCAACGCGGGCATCCCGATGCCGCCGGAAGCGAGAAGAATCAT
AATGGGGAAGGCCATCCAGCCTCGCGTCGCGAACGCCAGCAAGACGTAGCCCAGCGCGTCGGCCGCCATG
CCGGCGATAATGGCCTGCTTCTCGCCGAAACGTTTGGTGGCGGGACCAGTGACGAAGGCTTGAGCGAGGG
CGTGCAAGATTCCGAATACCGCAAGCGACAGGCCGATCATCGTCGCGCTCCAGCGAAAGCGGTCCTCGCC
GAAAATGACCCAGAGCGCTGCCGGCACCTGTCCTACGAGTTGCATGATAAAGAAGACAGTCATAAGTGCG
GCGACGATAGTCATGCCCCGCGCCCACCGGAAGGAGCTGACTGGGTTGAAGGCTCTCAAGGGCATCGGTC
GACGCTCTCCCTTATGCGACTCCTGCATTAGGAAGCAGCCCAGTAGTAGGTTGAGGCCGTTGAGCACCGC
CGCCGCAAGGAATGGTGCATGCAAGGAGATGGCGCCCAACAGTCCCCCGGCCACGGGGCCTGCCACCATA
CCCACGCCGAAACAAGCGCTCATGAGCCCGAAGTGGCGAGCCCGATCTTCCCCATCGGTGATGTCGGCGA
TATAGGCGCCAGCAACCGCACCTGTGGCGCCGGTGATGCCGGCCACGATGCGTCCGGCGTAGAGGATCGA
GATCTCGATCCCGCGAAATTAATACGACTCACTATAGGGAGACCACAACGGTTTCCCTCTAGTGCCGGCT
CCGGAGAGCTCTTTAATTAAGCGGCCGCCCTGCAGGACTCGAGTTCTAGAAATAATTTTGTTTAACTTTA
AGAAGGAGATATACATATGAAATCTTCTCACCATCACCATCACCATCACCATCACCATGAAAACCTGTAC
TTCCAATCCAATATTGGAAGTGGATAACGGATCCGCGATCGCGGCGCGCCACCTGGTGGCCGGCCGGTAC
CACGCGTGCGCGCTGATCCGGCTGCTAACAAAGCCCGAAAGGAAGCTGAGTTGGCTGCTGCCACCGCTGA
GCAATAACTAGCATAACCCCTTGGGGCCTCTAAACGGGTCTTGAGGGGTTTTTTGCTGAAAGGAGGAACT
ATATCCGGATATCCACAGGACGGGTGTGGTCGCCATGATCGCGTAGTCGATAGTGGCTCCAAGTAGCGAA
GCGAGCAGGACTGGGCGGCGGCCAAAGCGGTCGGACAGTGCTCCGAGAACGGGTGCGCATAGAAATTGCA
TCAACGCATATAGCGCTAGCAGCACGCCATAGTGACTGGCGATGCTGTCGGAATGGACGATATCCCGCAA
GAGGCCCGGCAGTACCGGCATAACCAAGCCTATGCCTACAGCATCCAGGGTGACGGTGCCGAGGATGACG
ATGAGCGCATTGTTAGATTTCATACACGGTGCCTGACTGCGTTAGCAATTTAACTGTGATAAACTACCGC
ATTAAAGCTTATCGATGATAAGCTGTCAAACATGAGAA
