>Addgene plasmid #78173 | pET His10 TEV LIC cloning vector (2B-T-10) | addgene partial sequence | sequence record 147351 | T7 5'-TAATACGACTCACTATAGGG-3'
CCTCTAGTGCCGGCTCCGGAGAGCTCTTTAATTAAGCGGCCGCCCTGCAGGACTCGAGTTCTAGAAATAA
TTTTGTTTAACTTTAAGAAGGAGATATACATATGAAATCTTCTCACCATCACCATCACCATCACCATCAC
CATGAAAACCTGTACTTCCAATCCAATATTGGAAGTGGATAACGGATCCGCGATCGCGGCGCGCCACCTG
GTGGCCGGCCGGTACCACGCGTGCGCGCTGATCCGGCTGCTAACAAAGCCCGAAAGGAAGCTGAGTTGGC
TGCTGCCACCGCTGAGCAATAACTAGCATAACCCCTTGGGGCCTCTAAACGGGTCTTGAGGGGTTTTTTG
CTGAAAGGAGGAACTATATCCGGATATCCACAGGACGGGTGTGGTCGCCATGATCGCGTAGTCGATAGTG
GCTCCAAGTAGCGAAGCGAGCAGGACTGGGCGGCGGCCAAAGCGGTCGGACAGTGCTCCGAGAACGGGTG
CGCATAGAAATTGCATCAACGCATATAGCGCTAGCAGCACGCCATAGTGACTGGCGATGCTGTCGGAATG
GACGATATCCCGCAAGAGGCCCGGCAGTACCGGCATAACCAAGCCTATGCCTACAGCATCCAGGGTGACG
GTGCCGAGGATGACGATGAGCGCATTGTTAGATTTCATACACGGTGCCTGACTGCGTTAGCAATTTAACT
GTGATAAACTACCGCATTAAAGCTTATCGATGATAAGCTGTCAAACATGAGAATTCTTGAAGACGAAAGG
GCCTCGTGATACGCCTATTTTTATAGGTTAATGTCATGATAATAATGGTTTCTTAGACGTCAGGTGGCAC
TTTTCGGGGAAATGTGCGCGGAACCCCTATTTGTTTATTTTTCTAAATACATTCAAATATGTATCCGCTC
ATGAGACAATAACCCTGATAAATGCTTCAATAACATTGAAAAAGGAAGAGTATGAGTATTCAACATTTCC
GTGTCGCCCTTATTCCCTTTT
