>Addgene plasmid #78173 | pET His10 TEV LIC cloning vector (2B-T-10) | addgene partial sequence | sequence record 147356 | T7term 5'-GCTAGTTATTGCTCAGCGG-3'
AGCTTCCTTTCGGGCTTTGTTAGCAGCCGGATCAGCGCGCACGCGTGGTACCGGCCGGCCACCAGGTGGC
GCGCCGCGATCGCGGATCCGTTATCCACTTCCAATATTGGATTGGAAGTACAGGTTTTCATGGTGATGGT
GATGGTGATGGTGATGGTGAGAAGATTTCATATGTATATCTCCTTCTTAAAGTTAAACAAAATTATTTCT
AGAACTCGAGTCCTGCAGGGCGGCCGCTTAATTAAAGAGCTCTCCGGAGCCGGCACTAGAGGGAAACCGT
TGTGGTCTCCCTATAGTGAGTCGTATTAATTTCGCGGGATCGAGATCTCGATCCTCTACGCCGGACGCAT
CGTGGCCGGCATCACCGGCGCCACAGGTGCGGTTGCTGGCGCCTATATCGCCGACATCACCGATGGGGAA
GATCGGGCTCGCCACTTCGGGCTCATGAGCGCTTGTTTCGGCGTGGGTATGGTGGCAGGCCCCGTGGCCG
GGGGACTGTTGGGCGCCATCTCCTTGCATGCACCATTCCTTGCGGCGGCGGTGCTCAACGGCCTCAACCT
ACTACTGGGCTGCTTCCTAATGCAGGAGTCGCATAAGGGAGAGCGTCGACCGATGCCCTTGAGAGCCTTC
AACCCAGTCAGCTCCTTCCGGTGGGCGCGGGGCATGACTATCGTCGCCGCACTTATGACTGTCTTCTTTA
TCATGCAACTCGTAGGACAGGTGCCGGCAGCGCTCTGGGTCATTTTCGGCGAGGACCGCTTTCGCTGGAG
CGCGACGATGATCGGCCTGTCGCTTGCGGTATTCGGAATCTTGCACGCCCTCGCTCAAGCCTTCGTCACT
GGTCCCGCCACCAAACGTTTCGGCGAGAAGCAGGCCATTATCGCCGGCATGGCGGCCGACGCGCTGGGCT
ACGTCTTGCTGGCGTTCGCGACGCGAGGCTGGATGGCCTTCCCCATTATGATTCTTCTCGCTTCCGGCGG
CATCGGGATGCCCGCGTTGCAGGCCATGCTGTCCAGGCAGGTAGATGACGACCATCAGGGACAGCTTCAA
GGA
